Addgene plasmid #143227: TFORF0599
Purpose: Lentiviral vector for overexpressing transcription factor ORFs with unique 24-bp barcodes. Barcodes facilitate identification of transcription factors in pooled screens.
Depositing lab: Feng Zhang. Depositing organization: Broad Institute. Publication: A transcription factor atlas of directed differentiation. Joung J, Ma S, Tay T, Geiger-Schuller KR, Kirchgatterer PC, Verdine VK, Guo B, Arias-Garcia MA, Allen WE, Singh A, Kuksenko O, Abudayyeh OO, Gootenberg JS, Fu Z, Macrae RK, Buenrostro JD, Regev A, Zhang F. Cell. 2023 Jan 5;186(1):209-229.e26. doi: 10.1016/j.cell.2022.11.026. PubMed 36608654.
Backbone
  Vector backbone: pLX_TRC317
  Backbone manufacturer: Broad Institute Genetic Perturbation Platform
  Backbone size w/o insert (bp): 8264
  Vector type: Mammalian Expression, Lentiviral
  Selectable markers: Puromycin
Growth in bacteria
  Bacterial resistance: Ampicillin, 100 μg/mL
  Growth temperature: 37°C
  Growth strain: NEB Stable
  Copy number: High Copy
Gene/Insert
  Gene/Insert name: ZNF891
  Species: H. sapiens (human)
  Insert size (bp): 1736
  Entrez Gene: ZNF891
  Promoter: EF1a
  Cloning method: Unknown
  Sequencing primers: 5′ GGGTGGAGACTGAAGTTAGGCCAG; 3′ CACATAGCGTAAAAGGAGCAACATAG
Terms and licenses: Academic/Nonprofit Terms; Industry Terms: Not Available to Industry
Depositor comments: XM_017018666,XM_017018667,XM_017018668,NM_001277291,ENST00000537226 . The transcription factor ORF portion of this plasmid was synthesized by Genewiz. Please test multiple small colonies in case of plasmid recombination. To make this collection available in a timely manner, a portion of this collection was not fully sequenced by Addgene. If an Addgene verified full plasmid sequence is not available, please contact us prior to placing an order to request the full sequence.
How to cite: TFORF0599 was a gift from Feng Zhang (Addgene plasmid # 143227 ; http://n2t.net/addgene:143227 ; RRID:Addgene_143227)
