[The description below was written by a language model from this plasmid's Addgene catalogue record and pLannotate feature annotations shown in this document.]
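Description:
TFORF0599 is a third-generation-style, self-inactivating lentiviral expression plasmid built on the pLX_TRC317 backbone and carrying the human zinc-finger gene ZNF891 as its open reading frame. It belongs to a large barcoded transcription factor ORF collection. In bacteria it is maintained through a high-copy ColE1/pUC-type origin and selected with ampicillin via the β-lactamase gene. An f1 origin and remnants of a lac/lacZα cloning region flanked by T3 and T7 promoters are also present in the backbone. The depositor notes that the plasmid can recombine, which is a common concern with LTR-containing vectors.

The viral genome is transcribed from an RSV promoter fused to a truncated HIV-1 5' LTR. This is followed by the Ψ packaging signal with a partial gag sequence, then the Rev response element for nuclear export of the full-length RNA. It ends in a ΔU3 3' LTR that inactivates LTR promoter activity after integration, with an SV40 polyadenylation signal downstream. Within this unit, an SV40 early promoter drives puromycin N-acetyltransferase for selecting transduced mammalian cells, and a cPPT/CTS element aids nuclear import. The EF-1α promoter then drives constitutive ZNF891 expression, with a WPRE downstream to enhance transcript stability and expression. The annotation tool matched only part of the 1,736 bp insert to ZNF891, and the 24-bp barcode described in the catalogue entry is not annotated as a separate feature. The short U6 promoter fragment between the ORF and the WPRE has no function stated in the record.

The construct is intended for overexpressing ZNF891 in mammalian cells, individually or in pooled screens. In pooled screens the unique barcode identifies which transcription factor each cell received, as in directed differentiation studies.
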