Features (pLannotate 1.2.2; 31 found; start..end, strand, type, name):
      5..231     +  promoter       RSV promoter: Rous sarcoma virus enhancer/promoter
    232..412     +  LTR            5' LTR (truncated): truncated 5' long terminal repeat (LTR) from HIV-1
    459..584     +  misc_feature   HIV-1 Ψ: packaging signal of human immunodeficiency virus type 1
    568..931     +  CDS            HIV-1 gag (fragment): gag protein from human immunodeficiency virus 1; gag
   1077..1310    +  misc_feature   RRE: The Rev response element (RRE) of HIV-1 allows for Rev-dependent mRNA export from the nucleus to the cytoplasm.
   1687..1713    +  CDS            Rev (fragment): human immunodeficiency virus 1 (HIV-1) Rev protein; rev; enhances nuclear export of unspliced and incompletely spliced viral mRNAs
   1720..1743    +  promoter       SV40 promoter (fragment): SV40 early promoter
   1744..1815    +  promoter       SV40 promoter (fragment): SV40 enhancer and early promoter
   1839..1974    +  rep_origin     SV40 ori: SV40 origin of replication
   2020..2616    +  CDS            PuroR (fragment): puromycin N-acetyltransferase; pac from Streptomyces; confers resistance to puromycin
   2665..2782    +  misc_feature   cPPT/CTS: central polypurine tract and central termination sequence of HIV-1
   2847..2913    +  CDS            small t antigen (fragment): SV40 (simian virus 40) small t antigen
   2920..4098    +  promoter       EF-1α promoter: strong constitutive promoter for human elongation factor EF-1α
   4115..5146    +  CDS            ZNF891 (fragment): ZN891_HUMAN - Experimental evidence at transcript level: Swiss-Prot protein existence level 2. May be involved in transcriptional regulation. From Homo sapiens (Human).
   5762..5815    +  promoter       U6 promoter (fragment): RNA polymerase III promoter for human U6 snRNA
   5857..6445    +  misc_feature   WPRE: woodchuck hepatitis virus posttranscriptional regulatory element
   6496..6515    +  misc_feature   cPPT/CTS (fragment): central polypurine tract and central termination sequence of HIV-1
   6517..6750    +  LTR            3' LTR (ΔU3): self-inactivating 3' long terminal repeat (LTR) from HIV-1
   6828..6949    +  polyA_signal   SV40 poly(A) signal: SV40 polyadenylation signal
   6989..7124    +  rep_origin     SV40 ori: SV40 origin of replication
   7145..7163    -  promoter       T7 promoter: promoter for bacteriophage T7 RNA polymerase
   7171..7326    +  CDS            lacZα (fragment): LacZα fragment of β-galactosidase; lacZ fragment
   7331..7759    +  rep_origin     f1 ori (sequence partly withheld): f1 bacteriophage origin of replication; arrow indicates direction of (+) strand synthesis
   7812..7916    +  promoter       AmpR promoter: bla
   7917..8777    +  CDS            AmpR: β-lactamase; bla; confers resistance to ampicillin, carbenicillin, and related antibiotics
   8948..9536    +  rep_origin     ori: high-copy-number ColE1/pMB1/pBR322/pUC origin of replication
   9719..9811    +  CDS            lacI (fragment): lac repressor; lacI; The lac repressor binds to the lac operator to inhibit transcription in E. coli. This inhibition can be relieved by adding lactose or isopropyl-β-D-thiogalactopyranoside (IPTG).
   9824..9845    +  protein_bind   CAP binding site: CAP binding activates transcription in the presence of cAMP. E. coli catabolite activator protein
   9860..9890    +  promoter       lac promoter: promoter for the E. coli lac operon
   9898..9914    +  protein_bind   lac operator: The lac repressor binds to the lac operator to inhibit transcription in E. coli. This inhibition can be relieved by adding lactose or isopropyl-β-D-thiogalactopyranoside (IPTG). lac repressor encoded by lacI
   9959..9977    +  promoter       T3 promoter: promoter for bacteriophage T3 RNA polymerase
>Addgene plasmid #143227 | TFORF0599 | addgene full sequence | sequence record 396082 | Addgene NGS Result
TTAATGTAGTCTTATGCAATACTCTTGTAGTCTTGCAACATGGTAACGATGAGTTAGCAACATGCCTTAC
AAGGAGAGAAAAAGCACCGTGCATGCCGATTGGTGGAAGTAAGGTGGTACGATCGTGCCTTATTAGGAAG
GCAACAGACGGGTCTGACATGGATTGGACGAACCACTGAATTGCCGCATTGCAGAGATATTGTATTTAAG
TGCCTAGCTCGATACATAAACGGGTCTCTCTGGTTAGACCAGATCTGAGCCTGGGAGCTCTCTGGCTAAC
TAGGGAACCCACTGCTTAAGCCTCAATAAAGCTTGCCTTGAGTGCTTCAAGTAGTGTGTGCCCGTCTGTT
GTGTGACTCTGGTAACTAGAGATCCCTCAGACCCTTTTAGTCAGTGTGGAAAATCTCTAGCAGTGGCGCC
CGAACAGGGACTTGAAAGCGAAAGGGAAACCAGAGGAGCTCTCTCGACGCAGGACTCGGCTTGCTGAAGC
GCGCACGGCAAGAGGCGAGGGGCGGCGACTGGTGAGTACGCCAAAAATTTTGACTAGCGGAGGCTAGAAG
GAGAGAGATGGGTGCGAGAGCGTCAGTATTAAGCGGGGGAGAATTAGATCGCGATGGGAAAAAATTCGGT
TAAGGCCAGGGGGAAAGAAAAAATATAAATTAAAACATATAGTATGGGCAAGCAGGGAGCTAGAACGATT
CGCAGTTAATCCTGGCCTGTTAGAAACATCAGAAGGCTGTAGACAAATACTGGGACAGCTACAACCATCC
CTTCAGACAGGATCAGAAGAACTTAGATCATTATATAATACAGTAGCAACCCTCTATTGTGTGCATCAAA
GGATAGAGATAAAAGACACCAAGGAAGCTTTAGACAAGATAGAGGAAGAGCAAAACAAAAGTAAGACCAC
CGCACAGCAAGCGGCCGCTGATCTTCAGACCTGGAGGAGGAGATATGAGGGACAATTGGAGAAGTGAATT
ATATAAATATAAAGTAGTAAAAATTGAACCATTAGGAGTAGCACCCACCAAGGCAAAGAGAAGAGTGGTG
CAGAGAGAAAAAAGAGCAGTGGGAATAGGAGCTTTGTTCCTTGGGTTCTTGGGAGCAGCAGGAAGCACTA
TGGGCGCAGCGTCAATGACGCTGACGGTACAGGCCAGACAATTATTGTCTGGTATAGTGCAGCAGCAGAA
CAATTTGCTGAGGGCTATTGAGGCGCAACAGCATCTGTTGCAACTCACAGTCTGGGGCATCAAGCAGCTC
CAGGCAAGAATCCTGGCTGTGGAAAGATACCTAAAGGATCAACAGCTCCTGGGGATTTGGGGTTGCTCTG
GAAAACTCATTTGCACCACTGCTGTGCCTTGGAATGCTAGTTGGAGTAATAAATCTCTGGAACAGATTTG
GAATCACACGACCTGGATGGAGTGGGACAGAGAAATTAACAATTACACAAGCTTAATACACTCCTTAATT
GAAGAATCGCAAAACCAGCAAGAAAAGAATGAACAAGAATTATTGGAATTAGATAAATGGGCAAGTTTGT
GGAATTGGTTTAACATAACAAATTGGCTGTGGTATATAAAATTATTCATAATGATAGTAGGAGGCTTGGT
AGGTTTAAGAATAGTTTTTGCTGTACTTTCTATAGTGAATAGAGTTAGGCAGGGATATTCACCATTATCG
TTTCAGACCCACCTCCCAACCCCGAGGGGACCCATGCATTGCATCTCAATTAGTCAGCAACCAGGTGTGG
AAAGTCCCCAGGCTCCCCAGCAGGCAGAAGTATGCAAAGCATGCGTCTCAATTAGTCAGCAACCATAGTC
CCGCCCCTAACTCCGCCCATCCCGCCCCTAACTCCGCCCAGTTCCGCCCATTCTCCGCCCCATGGCTGAC
TAATTTTTTTTATTTATGCAGAGGCCGAGGCCGCCTCGGCCTCTGAGCTATTCCAGAAGTAGTGAGGAGG
CTTTTTTGGAGGCCTAGGCTTTTGCAAAAAGCTTTCTAGAGGTACCACCGGAGCTTACCATGACCGAGTA
CAAGCCCACGGTGCGCCTCGCCACCCGCGACGACGTCCCCAGGGCCGTACGCACCCTCGCCGCCGCGTTC
GCCGACTACCCCGCCACGCGCCACACCGTCGATCCGGACCGCCACATCGAGCGGGTCACCGAGCTGCAAG
AACTCTTCCTCACGCGCGTCGGGCTCGACATCGGCAAGGTGTGGGTCGCGGACGACGGCGCCGCCGTGGC
GGTCTGGACCACGCCGGAGAGCGTCGAAGCGGGGGCGGTGTTCGCCGAGATCGGCCCGCGCATGGCCGAG
TTGAGCGGTTCCCGGCTGGCCGCGCAGCAACAGATGGAAGGCCTCCTGGCGCCGCACCGGCCCAAGGAGC
CCGCGTGGTTCCTGGCCACCGTCGGCGTCTCGCCCGACCACCAGGGCAAGGGTCTGGGCAGCGCCGTCGT
GCTCCCCGGAGTGGAGGCGGCCGAGCGCGCCGGGGTGCCCGCCTTCCTGGAGACCTCCGCGCCCCGCAAC
CTCCCCTTCTACGAGCGGCTCGGCTTCACCGTCACCGCCGACGTCGAGGTGCCCGAAGGACCGCGCACCT
GGTGCATGACCCGCAAGCCCGGTGCCAGTTAACGAATTCTAGATCTTGAGACAAATGGCAGTATTCATCC
ACAATTTTAAAAGAAAAGGGGGGATTGGGGGGTACAGTGCAGGGGAAAGAATAGTAGACATAATAGCAAC
AGACATACAAACTAAAGAATTACAAAAACAAATTACAAAAATTCAAAATTTTCGGGTTTATTACAGGGAC
AGCAGAGATCCACTTTGGCGCCGGCTCGAGGCCTGCAGGTGCAAAGATGGATAAAGTTTTAAACAGAGAG
GAATCTTTGCAGCTAATGGACCTTCTAGGTCTTGAAAGGAGTGGGAATTGGCTCCGGTGCCCGTCAGTGG
GCAGAGCGCACATCGCCCACAGTCCCCGAGAAGTTGGGGGGAGGGGTCGGCAATTGAACCGGTGCCTAGA
GAAGGTGGCGCGGGGTAAACTGGGAAAGTGATGTCGTGTACTGGCTCCGCCTTTTTCCCGAGGGTGGGGG
AGAACCGTATATAAGTGCAGTAGTCGCCGTGAACGTTCTTTTTCGCAACGGGTTTGCCGCCAGAACACAG
GTAAGTGCCGTGTGTGGTTCCCGCGGGCCTGGCCTCTTTACGGGTTATGGCCCTTGCGTGCCTTGAATTA
CTTCCACCTGGCTGCAGTACGTGATTCTTGATCCCGAGCTTCGGGTTGGAAGTGGGTGGGAGAGTTCGAG
GCCTTGCGCTTAAGGAGCCCCTTCGCCTCGTGCTTGAGTTGAGGCCTGGCCTGGGCGCTGGGGCCGCCGC
GTGCGAATCTGGTGGCACCTTCGCGCCTGTCTCGCTGCTTTCGATAAGTCTCTAGCCATTTAAAATTTTT
GATGACCTGCTGCGACGCTTTTTTTCTGGCAAGATAGTCTTGTAAATGCGGGCCAAGATCTGCACACTGG
TATTTCGGTTTTTGGGGCCGCGGGCGGCGACGGGGCCCGTGCGTCCCAGCGCACATGTTCGGCGAGGCGG
GGCCTGCGAGCGCGGCCACCGAGAATCGGACGGGGGTAGTCTCAAGCTGGCCGGCCTGCTCTGGTGCCTG
GCCTCGCGCCGCCGTGTATCGCCCCGCCCTGGGCGGCAAGGCTGGCCCGGTCGGCACCAGTTGCGTGAGC
GGAAAGATGGCCGCTTCCCGGCCCTGCTGCAGGGAGCTCAAAATGGAGGACGCGGCGCTCGGGAGAGCGG
GCGGGTGAGTCACCCACACAAAGGAAAAGGGCCTTTCCGTCCTCAGCCGTCGCTTCATGTGACTCCACGG
AGTACCGGGCGCCGTCCAGGCACCTCGATTAGTTCTCGAGCTTTTGGAGTACGTCGTCTTTAGGTTGGGG
GGAGGGGTTTTATGCGATGGAGTTTCCCCACACTGAGTGGGTGGAGACTGAAGTTAGGCCAGCTTGGCAC
TTGATGTAATTCTCCTTGGAATTTGCCCTTTTTGAGTTTGGATCTTGGTTCATTCTCAAGCCTCAGACAG
TGGTTCAAAGTTTTTTTCTTCCATTTCAGGTGTCGTGAGGCTAGCACCGCCACCATGGCAGTTATGGACC
TATCCTCCCCATGGGCTTTAACTAAACAGGACTCTGCCTGTTTCCATCTGAGAAATGCTGAAGAGGAAAG
GATGATTGCTGTATTTCTGACAACCTGGTTACAGGAACCAATGACTTTCAAAGATGTAGCTGTGGAGTTC
ACTCAGGAGGAGTGGATGATGCTGGATTCTGCTCAAAGAAGTCTGTACAGAGATGTGATGTTGGAAAACT
ATAGAAATCTCACCTCCGTGGAATATCAGTTGTACAGGCTTACTGTGATCTCCCCATTGGATCAAGAAGA
GATAAGGAATATGAAAAAGAGAATTCCCCAAGCCATCTGTCCAGACCAGAAGATTCAACCTAAAACCAAA
GAATCAACTGTGCAGAAAATTTTGTGGGAGGAACCATCCAATGCAGTGAAAATGATAAAACTCACAATGC
ATAATTGGTCCTCCACATTAAGAGAAGACTGGGAATGCCATAAGATCAGAAAACAGCATAAGATTCCAGG
GGGACATTGGAGGCAAATGATATATGCCCCAAAGAAAACAGTACCTCAGGAGCTATTCCGTGACTATCAT
GAATTAGAGGAAAACTCTAAACTTGGATCAAAACTTATTTTTTCACAGAGCATTTTCACCAGTAAACATT
GCCAAAAATGTTACTCAGAGATTGGATGTTTGAAACACAATTCAATCATAAACAATTATGTGAAAAACTC
TATAAGTGAGAAGCTCTATGAAAGTCATGAATGTGATACAACTCTATGGCATTTTCAGAGAAATCAAACA
GTACAAAAAGAGTACACATATTCTAAACATGGAATGCACTTCACACATAATATGTTTCCTGTACCTAACA
ATTTGCATATGGCACAGAATGCCTGTGAATGTAATAAAGATGAAACGCTGTGTCATCAATCATCCCTTAA
GAAACAAGGACAAACTCATACTGAAAAGAAACATGAATGCAATCAATGTGGAAAAGCCTTCAAAAGGATT
TCTAATCTTACTTTATACAAGAAAAGTCACATGGGTGAGAAACAATATGAATGTAAAGAATGTGGTAAAG
TGTTCAATGATTCCTCAACCTTAAGGAGACATGTAAGAACTCACACTGGAGAGAAACCCTATGAATGTAA
TCAATGTGGAAAAGCTTTCAGTCAAAAAACATCCCTTAAGGCTCACATGAGAACTCACACTGGAGAGAAA
CCTTATGAATGTAATCAGTGTGGAAAATCCTTTGGCACAAGCTCTTACCTTATAGTGCACAAGAGAATAC
ACACTGGAGAAAAACTCTATGAATGCAGTGAGTGTGGAAAAGCCTTCAACACGAGCTCTCACCTTAAAGT
TCATAAGAAAATTCATACCGGAGAGAATGTTTATGAATGCAGTGACTGTGGGAAAGTTTTCAGTGGGGTC
TCATCCCTTAGAATGCATATAAGAACTCACACTGGAGAGAAACCCTATGAATGTAAGGAATGTAGGAAAG
CCTTCAGTGTTTCCTCTTCCCTTAGGAGGCATGTGAGAATTCACACTGGAGAGAAACCCTATGAATGTAT
TCAATGTGGAAAAGCCTTCAGTCAGAGCTCTTCACTTATTATACACAAGAGAATTCATACTGAGAGAGAA
ACCCTGTAGTAATGAACTAGTCCGTAACTTGAAAGTATTTCGATTTCTTGGCTTTATATATCTTGTGGAA
AGGACGAAGCCCACAAACATGTACCACGATGACGCGTTAAGTCGACAATCAACCTCTGGATTACAAAATT
TGTGAAAGATTGACTGGTATTCTTAACTATGTTGCTCCTTTTACGCTATGTGGATACGCTGCTTTAATGC
CTTTGTATCATGCTATTGCTTCCCGTATGGCTTTCATTTTCTCCTCCTTGTATAAATCCTGGTTGCTGTC
TCTTTATGAGGAGTTGTGGCCCGTTGTCAGGCAACGTGGCGTGGTGTGCACTGTGTTTGCTGACGCAACC
CCCACTGGTTGGGGCATTGCCACCACCTGTCAGCTCCTTTCCGGGACTTTCGCTTTCCCCCTCCCTATTG
CCACGGCGGAACTCATCGCCGCCTGCCTTGCCCGCTGCTGGACAGGGGCTCGGCTGTTGGGCACTGACAA
TTCCGTGGTGTTGTCGGGGAAATCATCGTCCTTTCCTTGGCTGCTCGCCTGTGTTGCCACCTGGATTCTG
CGCGGGACGTCCTTCTGCTACGTCCCTTCGGCCCTCAATCCAGCGGACCTTCCTTCCCGCGGCCTGCTGC
CGGCTCTGCGGCCTCTTCCGCGTCTTCGCCTTCGCCCTCAGACGAGTCGGATCTCCCTTTGGGCCGCCTC
CCCGCGTCGACTTTAAGACCAATGACTTACAAGGCAGCTGTAGATCTTAGCCACTTTTTAAAAGAAAAGG
GGGGACTGGAAGGGCTAATTCACTCCCAACGAAGACAAGATCTGCTTTTTGCTTGTACTGGGTCTCTCTG
GTTAGACCAGATCTGAGCCTGGGAGCTCTCTGGCTAACTAGGGAACCCACTGCTTAAGCCTCAATAAAGC
TTGCCTTGAGTGCTTCAAGTAGTGTGTGCCCGTCTGTTGTGTGACTCTGGTAACTAGAGATCCCTCAGAC
CCTTTTAGTCAGTGTGGAAAATCTCTAGCAGTACGTATAGTAGTTCATGTCATCTTATTATTCAGTATTT
ATAACTTGCAAAGAAATGAATATCAGAGAGTGAGAGGAACTTGTTTATTGCAGCTTATAATGGTTACAAA
TAAAGCAATAGCATCACAAATTTCACAAATAAAGCATTTTTTTCACTGCATTCTAGTTGTGGTTTGTCCA
AACTCATCAATGTATCTTATCATGTCTGGCTCTAGCTATCCCGCCCCTAACTCCGCCCATCCCGCCCCTA
ACTCCGCCCAGTTCCGCCCATTCTCCGCCCCATGGCTGACTAATTTTTTTTATTTATGCAGAGGCCGAGG
CCGCCTCGGCCTCTGAGCTATTCCAGAAGTAGTGAGGAGGCTTTTTTGGAGGCCTAGGGACGTACCCAAT
TCGCCCTATAGTGAGTCGTATTACGCGCGCTCACTGGCCGTCGTTTTACAACGTCGTGACTGGGAAAACC
CTGGCGTTACCCAACTTAATCGCCTTGCAGCACATCCCCCTTTCGCCAGCTGGCGTAATAGCGAAGAGGC
CCGCACCGATCGCCCTTCCCAACAGTTGCGCAGCCTGAATGGCGAATGGG
[124 nt withheld, positions 7331-7454]
C
[91 nt withheld, positions 7456-7546]
A
[49 nt withheld, positions 7548-7596]
CCTTTGACGTTGGAGTCCACGTTCTTT
[37 nt withheld, positions 7624-7660]
ACCCTATCTCGGTCTATTCTTTTGATTTATAAGGGATTTTGCCGATTTCGGCCTATTGGTTAAAAAATGA
GCTGATTTAACAAAAATTTAACGCGAATTTTAACAAAATATTAACGCTTACAATTTAGGTGGCACTTTTC
GGGGAAATGTGCGCGGAACCCCTATTTGTTTATTTTTCTAAATACATTCAAATATGTATCCGCTCATGAG
ACAATAACCCTGATAAATGCTTCAATAATATTGAAAAAGGAAGAGTATGAGTATTCAACATTTCCGTGTC
GCCCTTATTCCCTTTTTTGCGGCATTTTGCCTTCCTGTTTTTGCTCACCCAGAAACGCTGGTGAAAGTAA
AAGATGCTGAAGATCAGTTGGGTGCACGAGTGGGTTACATCGAACTGGATCTCAACAGCGGTAAGATCCT
TGAGAGTTTTCGCCCCGAAGAACGTTTTCCAATGATGAGCACTTTTAAAGTTCTGCTATGTGGCGCGGTA
TTATCCCGTATTGACGCCGGGCAAGAGCAACTCGGTCGCCGCATACACTATTCTCAGAATGACTTGGTTG
AGTACTCACCAGTCACAGAAAAGCATCTTACGGATGGCATGACAGTAAGAGAATTATGCAGTGCTGCCAT
AACCATGAGTGATAACACTGCGGCCAACTTACTTCTGACAACGATCGGAGGACCGAAGGAGCTAACCGCT
TTTTTGCACAACATGGGGGATCATGTAACTCGCCTTGATCGTTGGGAACCGGAGCTGAATGAAGCCATAC
CAAACGACGAGCGTGACACCACGATGCCTGTAGCAATGGCAACAACGTTGCGCAAACTATTAACTGGCGA
ACTACTTACTCTAGCTTCCCGGCAACAATTAATAGACTGGATGGAGGCGGATAAAGTTGCAGGACCACTT
CTGCGCTCGGCCCTTCCGGCTGGCTGGTTTATTGCTGATAAATCTGGAGCCGGTGAGCGTGGGTCTCGCG
GTATCATTGCAGCACTGGGGCCAGATGGTAAGCCCTCCCGTATCGTAGTTATCTACACGACGGGGAGTCA
GGCAACTATGGATGAACGAAATAGACAGATCGCTGAGATAGGTGCCTCACTGATTAAGCATTGGTAACTG
TCAGACCAAGTTTACTCATATATACTTTAGATTGATTTAAAACTTCATTTTTAATTTAAAAGGATCTAGG
TGAAGATCCTTTTTGATAATCTCATGACCAAAATCCCTTAACGTGAGTTTTCGTTCCACTGAGCGTCAGA
CCCCGTAGAAAAGATCAAAGGATCTTCTTGAGATCCTTTTTTTCTGCGCGTAATCTGCTGCTTGCAAACA
AAAAAACCACCGCTACCAGCGGTGGTTTGTTTGCCGGATCAAGAGCTACCAACTCTTTTTCCGAAGGTAA
CTGGCTTCAGCAGAGCGCAGATACCAAATACTGTTCTTCTAGTGTAGCCGTAGTTAGGCCACCACTTCAA
GAACTCTGTAGCACCGCCTACATACCTCGCTCTGCTAATCCTGTTACCAGTGGCTGCTGCCAGTGGCGAT
AAGTCGTGTCTTACCGGGTTGGACTCAAGACGATAGTTACCGGATAAGGCGCAGCGGTCGGGCTGAACGG
GGGGTTCGTGCACACAGCCCAGCTTGGAGCGAACGACCTACACCGAACTGAGATACCTACAGCGTGAGCT
ATGAGAAAGCGCCACGCTTCCCGAAGGGAGAAAGGCGGACAGGTATCCGGTAAGCGGCAGGGTCGGAACA
GGAGAGCGCACGAGGGAGCTTCCAGGGGGAAACGCCTGGTATCTTTATAGTCCTGTCGGGTTTCGCCACC
TCTGACTTGAGCGTCGATTTTTGTGATGCTCGTCAGGGGGGCGGAGCCTATGGAAAAACGCCAGCAACGC
GGCCTTTTTACGGTTCCTGGCCTTTTGCTGGCCTTTTGCTCACATGTTCTTTCCTGCGTTATCCCCTGAT
TCTGTGGATAACCGTATTACCGCCTTTGAGTGAGCTGATACCGCTCGCCGCAGCCGAACGACCGAGCGCA
GCGAGTCAGTGAGCGAGGAAGCGGAAGAGCGCCCAATACGCAAACCGCCTCTCCCCGCGCGTTGGCCGAT
TCATTAATGCAGCTGGCACGACAGGTTTCCCGACTGGAAAGCGGGCAGTGAGCGCAACGCAATTAATGTG
AGTTAGCTCACTCATTAGGCACCCCAGGCTTTACACTTTATGCTTCCGGCTCGTATGTTGTGTGGAATTG
TGAGCGGATAACAATTTCACACAGGAAACAGCTATGACCATGATTACGCCAAGCGCGCAATTAACCCTCA
CTAAAGGGAACAAAAGCTGGAGCTGCAAGC
