>Addgene plasmid #143227 | TFORF0599 | depositor partial sequence | sequence record 281819 | Insert
ACCGCCACCATGGCAGTTATGGACCTATCCTCCCCATGGGCTTTAACTAAACAGGACTCTGCCTGTTTCC
ATCTGAGAAATGCTGAAGAGGAAAGGATGATTGCTGTATTTCTGACAACCTGGTTACAGGAACCAATGAC
TTTCAAAGATGTAGCTGTGGAGTTCACTCAGGAGGAGTGGATGATGCTGGATTCTGCTCAAAGAAGTCTG
TACAGAGATGTGATGTTGGAAAACTATAGAAATCTCACCTCCGTGGAATATCAGTTGTACAGGCTTACTG
TGATCTCCCCATTGGATCAAGAAGAGATAAGGAATATGAAAAAGAGAATTCCCCAAGCCATCTGTCCAGA
CCAGAAGATTCAACCTAAAACCAAAGAATCAACTGTGCAGAAAATTTTGTGGGAGGAACCATCCAATGCA
GTGAAAATGATAAAACTCACAATGCATAATTGGTCCTCCACATTAAGAGAAGACTGGGAATGCCATAAGA
TCAGAAAACAGCATAAGATTCCAGGGGGACATTGGAGGCAAATGATATATGCCCCAAAGAAAACAGTACC
TCAGGAGCTATTCCGTGACTATCATGAATTAGAGGAAAACTCTAAACTTGGATCAAAACTTATTTTTTCA
CAGAGCATTTTCACCAGTAAACATTGCCAAAAATGTTACTCAGAGATTGGATGTTTGAAACACAATTCAA
TCATAAACAATTATGTGAAAAACTCTATAAGTGAGAAGCTCTATGAAAGTCATGAATGTGATACAACTCT
ATGGCATTTTCAGAGAAATCAAACAGTACAAAAAGAGTACACATATTCTAAACATGGAATGCACTTCACA
CATAATATGTTTCCTGTACCTAACAATTTGCATATGGCACAGAATGCCTGTGAATGTAATAAAGATGAAA
CGCTGTGTCATCAATCATCCCTTAAGAAACAAGGACAAACTCATACTGAAAAGAAACATGAATGCAATCA
ATGTGGAAAAGCCTTCAAAAGGATTTCTAATCTTACTTTATACAAGAAAAGTCACATGGGTGAGAAACAA
TATGAATGTAAAGAATGTGGTAAAGTGTTCAATGATTCCTCAACCTTAAGGAGACATGTAAGAACTCACA
CTGGAGAGAAACCCTATGAATGTAATCAATGTGGAAAAGCTTTCAGTCAAAAAACATCCCTTAAGGCTCA
CATGAGAACTCACACTGGAGAGAAACCTTATGAATGTAATCAGTGTGGAAAATCCTTTGGCACAAGCTCT
TACCTTATAGTGCACAAGAGAATACACACTGGAGAAAAACTCTATGAATGCAGTGAGTGTGGAAAAGCCT
TCAACACGAGCTCTCACCTTAAAGTTCATAAGAAAATTCATACCGGAGAGAATGTTTATGAATGCAGTGA
CTGTGGGAAAGTTTTCAGTGGGGTCTCATCCCTTAGAATGCATATAAGAACTCACACTGGAGAGAAACCC
TATGAATGTAAGGAATGTAGGAAAGCCTTCAGTGTTTCCTCTTCCCTTAGGAGGCATGTGAGAATTCACA
CTGGAGAGAAACCCTATGAATGTATTCAATGTGGAAAAGCCTTCAGTCAGAGCTCTTCACTTATTATACA
CAAGAGAATTCATACTGAGAGAGAAACCCTGTAGTAATGAACTAGTCCGTAACTTGAAAGTATTTCGATT
TCTTGGCTTTATATATCTTGTGGAAAGGACGAAGCCCACAAACATGTACCACGATG
