>Addgene plasmid #143227 | TFORF0599 | depositor partial sequence | sequence record 281820 | Barcode
AGCCCACAAACATGTACCACGATG
